Addgene plasmid #144578: TFORF3102
Purpose: Lentiviral vector for overexpressing transcription factor ORFs with unique 24-bp barcodes. Barcodes facilitate identification of transcription factors in pooled screens.
Depositing lab: Feng Zhang. Depositing organization: Broad Institute. Publication: A transcription factor atlas of directed differentiation. Joung J, Ma S, Tay T, Geiger-Schuller KR, Kirchgatterer PC, Verdine VK, Guo B, Arias-Garcia MA, Allen WE, Singh A, Kuksenko O, Abudayyeh OO, Gootenberg JS, Fu Z, Macrae RK, Buenrostro JD, Regev A, Zhang F. Cell. 2023 Jan 5;186(1):209-229.e26. doi: 10.1016/j.cell.2022.11.026. PubMed 36608654.
Backbone
  Vector backbone: pLX_TRC317
  Backbone manufacturer: Broad Institute Genetic Perturbation Platform
  Backbone size w/o insert (bp): 8264
  Vector type: Mammalian Expression, Lentiviral
  Selectable markers: Puromycin
Growth in bacteria
  Bacterial resistance: Ampicillin, 100 μg/mL
  Growth temperature: 37°C
  Growth strain: NEB Stable
  Copy number: High Copy
Gene/Insert
  Gene/Insert name: ZNF689
  Species: H. sapiens (human)
  Insert size (bp): 1706
  Entrez Gene: ZNF689 (a.k.a. TIPUH1)
  Promoter: EF1a
  Tag / fusion protein: V5 (C terminal on insert)
  Cloning method: Gateway Cloning
  Sequencing primers: 5′ GGGTGGAGACTGAAGTTAGGCCAG; 3′ CACATAGCGTAAAAGGAGCAACATAG
Resource information
  A portion of this plasmid was derived from a plasmid made by: Broad Institute Genetic Perturbation Platform
Terms and licenses: Academic/Nonprofit Terms; Industry Terms: Not Available to Industry
Depositor comments: NM_138447.2 Please test multiple small colonies in case of plasmid recombination. To make this collection available in a timely manner, a portion of this collection was not fully sequenced by Addgene. If an Addgene verified full plasmid sequence is not available, please contact us prior to placing an order to request the full sequence.
How to cite: TFORF3102 was a gift from Feng Zhang (Addgene plasmid # 144578 ; http://n2t.net/addgene:144578 ; RRID:Addgene_144578)
