[The description below was written by a language model from this plasmid's Addgene catalogue record and pLannotate feature annotations shown in this document.]
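Description:
TFORF3102 is a lentiviral mammalian expression plasmid built on the pLX_TRC317 backbone that carries the human zinc-finger gene ZNF689 (also known as TIPUH1). It belongs to a barcoded transcription factor ORF collection. The sequenced record is 9,970 nt long. In bacteria the plasmid is maintained by a high-copy ColE1/pUC-type origin and selected with ampicillin through the β-lactamase gene. An f1 origin and remnants of a lac/T7/T3 cloning region are also present. The depositor notes that the plasmid can recombine, as lentiviral plasmids with repeated LTR sequences sometimes do.

The viral portion has a third-generation, self-inactivating layout. An RSV promoter drives a truncated HIV-1 5' LTR, followed by the Ψ packaging signal with a partial gag sequence, the Rev response element, a cPPT/CTS, WPRE and a ΔU3 3' LTR, with an SV40 polyadenylation signal downstream. Two expression units lie between the LTRs. SV40 early promoter sequences sit upstream of the puromycin N-acetyltransferase gene, which allows selection of transduced cells. A full EF-1α promoter drives the ZNF689 ORF, which was introduced by Gateway cloning and is flanked by attB1 and attB2 sites, with a C-terminal V5 epitope tag for detection. The annotation tool matched only the two ends of the ORF to ZNF689, but their spacing fits a continuous insert.

The catalogue describes a unique 24-bp barcode for each ORF, used to identify the transcription factor in pooled overexpression screens such as directed-differentiation studies. The barcode is not annotated in the feature table, so its position cannot be stated from the record.
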