Features (pLannotate 1.2.2; 35 found; start..end, strand, type, name):
      5..231     +  promoter       RSV promoter: Rous sarcoma virus enhancer/promoter
    232..412     +  LTR            5' LTR (truncated): truncated 5' long terminal repeat (LTR) from HIV-1
    459..584     +  misc_feature   HIV-1 Ψ: packaging signal of human immunodeficiency virus type 1
    568..931     +  CDS            HIV-1 gag (fragment): gag protein from human immunodeficiency virus 1; gag
   1077..1310    +  misc_feature   RRE: The Rev response element (RRE) of HIV-1 allows for Rev-dependent mRNA export from the nucleus to the cytoplasm.
   1687..1713    +  CDS            Rev (fragment): human immunodeficiency virus 1 (HIV-1) Rev protein; rev; enhances nuclear export of unspliced and incompletely spliced viral mRNAs
   1720..1743    +  promoter       SV40 promoter (fragment): SV40 early promoter
   1744..1815    +  promoter       SV40 promoter (fragment): SV40 enhancer and early promoter
   1839..1974    +  rep_origin     SV40 ori: SV40 origin of replication
   2020..2616    +  CDS            PuroR (fragment): puromycin N-acetyltransferase; pac from Streptomyces; confers resistance to puromycin
   2665..2782    +  misc_feature   cPPT/CTS: central polypurine tract and central termination sequence of HIV-1
   2847..2913    +  CDS            small t antigen (fragment): SV40 (simian virus 40) small t antigen
   2920..4098    +  promoter       EF-1α promoter: strong constitutive promoter for human elongation factor EF-1α
   4119..4136    +  protein_bind   attB1 (fragment): mutant version of attB; core recombination site for the Gateway® BP reaction BP Clonase™
   4142..4675    +  CDS            ZNF689 (fragment): ZN689_HUMAN - Experimental evidence at protein level: Swiss-Prot protein existence level 1. May be involved in transcriptional regulation. From Homo sapiens (Human).
   5546..5641    +  CDS            ZNF689 (fragment): ZN689_HUMAN - Experimental evidence at protein level: Swiss-Prot protein existence level 1. May be involved in transcriptional regulation. From Homo sapiens (Human).
   5643..5667    -  protein_bind   attB2: mutant version of attB; recombination site for the Gateway® BP reaction BP Clonase™
   5675..5716    +  CDS            V5 tag: epitope tag from simian virus 5
   5732..5785    +  promoter       U6 promoter (fragment): RNA polymerase III promoter for human U6 snRNA
   5827..6415    +  misc_feature   WPRE: woodchuck hepatitis virus posttranscriptional regulatory element
   6466..6485    +  misc_feature   cPPT/CTS (fragment): central polypurine tract and central termination sequence of HIV-1
   6487..6720    +  LTR            3' LTR (ΔU3): self-inactivating 3' long terminal repeat (LTR) from HIV-1
   6798..6919    +  polyA_signal   SV40 poly(A) signal: SV40 polyadenylation signal
   6959..7094    +  rep_origin     SV40 ori: SV40 origin of replication
   7115..7133    -  promoter       T7 promoter: promoter for bacteriophage T7 RNA polymerase
   7141..7296    +  CDS            lacZα (fragment): LacZα fragment of β-galactosidase; lacZ fragment
   7301..7729    +  rep_origin     f1 ori (sequence partly withheld): f1 bacteriophage origin of replication; arrow indicates direction of (+) strand synthesis
   7782..7886    +  promoter       AmpR promoter: bla
   7887..8747    +  CDS            AmpR: β-lactamase; bla; confers resistance to ampicillin, carbenicillin, and related antibiotics
   8918..9506    +  rep_origin     ori: high-copy-number ColE1/pMB1/pBR322/pUC origin of replication
   9689..9781    +  CDS            lacI (fragment): lac repressor; lacI; The lac repressor binds to the lac operator to inhibit transcription in E. coli. This inhibition can be relieved by adding lactose or isopropyl-β-D-thiogalactopyranoside (IPTG).
   9794..9815    +  protein_bind   CAP binding site: CAP binding activates transcription in the presence of cAMP. E. coli catabolite activator protein
   9830..9860    +  promoter       lac promoter: promoter for the E. coli lac operon
   9868..9884    +  protein_bind   lac operator: The lac repressor binds to the lac operator to inhibit transcription in E. coli. This inhibition can be relieved by adding lactose or isopropyl-β-D-thiogalactopyranoside (IPTG). lac repressor encoded by lacI
   9929..9947    +  promoter       T3 promoter: promoter for bacteriophage T3 RNA polymerase
>Addgene plasmid #144578 | TFORF3102 | addgene full sequence | sequence record 404282 | Addgene NGS Result
TTAATGTAGTCTTATGCAATACTCTTGTAGTCTTGCAACATGGTAACGATGAGTTAGCAACATGCCTTAC
AAGGAGAGAAAAAGCACCGTGCATGCCGATTGGTGGAAGTAAGGTGGTACGATCGTGCCTTATTAGGAAG
GCAACAGACGGGTCTGACATGGATTGGACGAACCACTGAATTGCCGCATTGCAGAGATATTGTATTTAAG
TGCCTAGCTCGATACATAAACGGGTCTCTCTGGTTAGACCAGATCTGAGCCTGGGAGCTCTCTGGCTAAC
TAGGGAACCCACTGCTTAAGCCTCAATAAAGCTTGCCTTGAGTGCTTCAAGTAGTGTGTGCCCGTCTGTT
GTGTGACTCTGGTAACTAGAGATCCCTCAGACCCTTTTAGTCAGTGTGGAAAATCTCTAGCAGTGGCGCC
CGAACAGGGACTTGAAAGCGAAAGGGAAACCAGAGGAGCTCTCTCGACGCAGGACTCGGCTTGCTGAAGC
GCGCACGGCAAGAGGCGAGGGGCGGCGACTGGTGAGTACGCCAAAAATTTTGACTAGCGGAGGCTAGAAG
GAGAGAGATGGGTGCGAGAGCGTCAGTATTAAGCGGGGGAGAATTAGATCGCGATGGGAAAAAATTCGGT
TAAGGCCAGGGGGAAAGAAAAAATATAAATTAAAACATATAGTATGGGCAAGCAGGGAGCTAGAACGATT
CGCAGTTAATCCTGGCCTGTTAGAAACATCAGAAGGCTGTAGACAAATACTGGGACAGCTACAACCATCC
CTTCAGACAGGATCAGAAGAACTTAGATCATTATATAATACAGTAGCAACCCTCTATTGTGTGCATCAAA
GGATAGAGATAAAAGACACCAAGGAAGCTTTAGACAAGATAGAGGAAGAGCAAAACAAAAGTAAGACCAC
CGCACAGCAAGCGGCCGCTGATCTTCAGACCTGGAGGAGGAGATATGAGGGACAATTGGAGAAGTGAATT
ATATAAATATAAAGTAGTAAAAATTGAACCATTAGGAGTAGCACCCACCAAGGCAAAGAGAAGAGTGGTG
CAGAGAGAAAAAAGAGCAGTGGGAATAGGAGCTTTGTTCCTTGGGTTCTTGGGAGCAGCAGGAAGCACTA
TGGGCGCAGCGTCAATGACGCTGACGGTACAGGCCAGACAATTATTGTCTGGTATAGTGCAGCAGCAGAA
CAATTTGCTGAGGGCTATTGAGGCGCAACAGCATCTGTTGCAACTCACAGTCTGGGGCATCAAGCAGCTC
CAGGCAAGAATCCTGGCTGTGGAAAGATACCTAAAGGATCAACAGCTCCTGGGGATTTGGGGTTGCTCTG
GAAAACTCATTTGCACCACTGCTGTGCCTTGGAATGCTAGTTGGAGTAATAAATCTCTGGAACAGATTTG
GAATCACACGACCTGGATGGAGTGGGACAGAGAAATTAACAATTACACAAGCTTAATACACTCCTTAATT
GAAGAATCGCAAAACCAGCAAGAAAAGAATGAACAAGAATTATTGGAATTAGATAAATGGGCAAGTTTGT
GGAATTGGTTTAACATAACAAATTGGCTGTGGTATATAAAATTATTCATAATGATAGTAGGAGGCTTGGT
AGGTTTAAGAATAGTTTTTGCTGTACTTTCTATAGTGAATAGAGTTAGGCAGGGATATTCACCATTATCG
TTTCAGACCCACCTCCCAACCCCGAGGGGACCCATGCATTGCATCTCAATTAGTCAGCAACCAGGTGTGG
AAAGTCCCCAGGCTCCCCAGCAGGCAGAAGTATGCAAAGCATGCGTCTCAATTAGTCAGCAACCATAGTC
CCGCCCCTAACTCCGCCCATCCCGCCCCTAACTCCGCCCAGTTCCGCCCATTCTCCGCCCCATGGCTGAC
TAATTTTTTTTATTTATGCAGAGGCCGAGGCCGCCTCGGCCTCTGAGCTATTCCAGAAGTAGTGAGGAGG
CTTTTTTGGAGGCCTAGGCTTTTGCAAAAAGCTTTCTAGAGGTACCACCGGAGCTTACCATGACCGAGTA
CAAGCCCACGGTGCGCCTCGCCACCCGCGACGACGTCCCCAGGGCCGTACGCACCCTCGCCGCCGCGTTC
GCCGACTACCCCGCCACGCGCCACACCGTCGATCCGGACCGCCACATCGAGCGGGTCACCGAGCTGCAAG
AACTCTTCCTCACGCGCGTCGGGCTCGACATCGGCAAGGTGTGGGTCGCGGACGACGGCGCCGCCGTGGC
GGTCTGGACCACGCCGGAGAGCGTCGAAGCGGGGGCGGTGTTCGCCGAGATCGGCCCGCGCATGGCCGAG
TTGAGCGGTTCCCGGCTGGCCGCGCAGCAACAGATGGAAGGCCTCCTGGCGCCGCACCGGCCCAAGGAGC
CCGCGTGGTTCCTGGCCACCGTCGGCGTCTCGCCCGACCACCAGGGCAAGGGTCTGGGCAGCGCCGTCGT
GCTCCCCGGAGTGGAGGCGGCCGAGCGCGCCGGGGTGCCCGCCTTCCTGGAGACCTCCGCGCCCCGCAAC
CTCCCCTTCTACGAGCGGCTCGGCTTCACCGTCACCGCCGACGTCGAGGTGCCCGAAGGACCGCGCACCT
GGTGCATGACCCGCAAGCCCGGTGCCAGTTAACGAATTCTAGATCTTGAGACAAATGGCAGTATTCATCC
ACAATTTTAAAAGAAAAGGGGGGATTGGGGGGTACAGTGCAGGGGAAAGAATAGTAGACATAATAGCAAC
AGACATACAAACTAAAGAATTACAAAAACAAATTACAAAAATTCAAAATTTTCGGGTTTATTACAGGGAC
AGCAGAGATCCACTTTGGCGCCGGCTCGAGGCCTGCAGGTGCAAAGATGGATAAAGTTTTAAACAGAGAG
GAATCTTTGCAGCTAATGGACCTTCTAGGTCTTGAAAGGAGTGGGAATTGGCTCCGGTGCCCGTCAGTGG
GCAGAGCGCACATCGCCCACAGTCCCCGAGAAGTTGGGGGGAGGGGTCGGCAATTGAACCGGTGCCTAGA
GAAGGTGGCGCGGGGTAAACTGGGAAAGTGATGTCGTGTACTGGCTCCGCCTTTTTCCCGAGGGTGGGGG
AGAACCGTATATAAGTGCAGTAGTCGCCGTGAACGTTCTTTTTCGCAACGGGTTTGCCGCCAGAACACAG
GTAAGTGCCGTGTGTGGTTCCCGCGGGCCTGGCCTCTTTACGGGTTATGGCCCTTGCGTGCCTTGAATTA
CTTCCACCTGGCTGCAGTACGTGATTCTTGATCCCGAGCTTCGGGTTGGAAGTGGGTGGGAGAGTTCGAG
GCCTTGCGCTTAAGGAGCCCCTTCGCCTCGTGCTTGAGTTGAGGCCTGGCCTGGGCGCTGGGGCCGCCGC
GTGCGAATCTGGTGGCACCTTCGCGCCTGTCTCGCTGCTTTCGATAAGTCTCTAGCCATTTAAAATTTTT
GATGACCTGCTGCGACGCTTTTTTTCTGGCAAGATAGTCTTGTAAATGCGGGCCAAGATCTGCACACTGG
TATTTCGGTTTTTGGGGCCGCGGGCGGCGACGGGGCCCGTGCGTCCCAGCGCACATGTTCGGCGAGGCGG
GGCCTGCGAGCGCGGCCACCGAGAATCGGACGGGGGTAGTCTCAAGCTGGCCGGCCTGCTCTGGTGCCTG
GCCTCGCGCCGCCGTGTATCGCCCCGCCCTGGGCGGCAAGGCTGGCCCGGTCGGCACCAGTTGCGTGAGC
GGAAAGATGGCCGCTTCCCGGCCCTGCTGCAGGGAGCTCAAAATGGAGGACGCGGCGCTCGGGAGAGCGG
GCGGGTGAGTCACCCACACAAAGGAAAAGGGCCTTTCCGTCCTCAGCCGTCGCTTCATGTGACTCCACGG
AGTACCGGGCGCCGTCCAGGCACCTCGATTAGTTCTCGAGCTTTTGGAGTACGTCGTCTTTAGGTTGGGG
GGAGGGGTTTTATGCGATGGAGTTTCCCCACACTGAGTGGGTGGAGACTGAAGTTAGGCCAGCTTGGCAC
TTGATGTAATTCTCCTTGGAATTTGCCCTTTTTGAGTTTGGATCTTGGTTCATTCTCAAGCCTCAGACAG
TGGTTCAAAGTTTTTTTCTTCCATTTCAGGTGTCGTGAGGCTAGCATCGATTGATCAACAAGTTTGTACA
AAAAAGTTGGCATGGCGCCACCTTCGGCTCCGCTCCCTGCGCAGGGACCAGGAAAGGCCAGACCCAGTCG
GAAAAGGGGCAGGAGGCCGAGGGCTCTGAAGTTCGTGGACGTGGCCGTGTACTTCTCCCCGGAGGAGTGG
GGCTGCCTGCGGCCCGCGCAGAGGGCCCTGTACCGGGACGTGATGCGGGAGACCTACGGTCACCTGGGCG
CGCTCGGGTGCGCAGGTCCCAAACCAGCCCTCATCTCCTGGTTGGAACGAAACACCGATGACTGGGAACC
GGCTGCTCTAGATCCGCAGGAGTACCCGAGAGGGCTAACAGTCCAGAGAAAAAGCAGAACCAGAAAGAAG
AATGGGGAGAAGGAAGTATTCCCGCCTAAGGAGGCACCCCGAAAGGGGAAGCGAGGCCGGAGGCCCAGCA
AACCCCGACTGATTCCTAGGCAGACGTCCGGGGGCCCCATCTGCCCTGACTGCGGCTGTACCTTCCCTGA
TCATCAGGCCCTGGAGAGCCACAAGTGCGCCCAGAATCTAAAAAAGCCTTACCCTTGCCCAGACTGTGGG
CGCCGCTTTTCCTATCCATCCCTGCTGGTCAGTCACCGGCGGGCACACTCCGGCGAGTGCCCCTATGTTT
GTGACCAGTGTGGCAAACGTTTCTCCCAGCGCAAGAACCTCTCCCAGCACCAGGTCATCCATACAGGGGA
GAAGCCCTATCACTGCCCTGACTGTGGTCGCTGCTTCCGGAGGAGCCGGTCCTTGGCCAATCACCGGACC
ACACACACAGGTGAAAAACCCCACCAGTGCCCTAGCTGTGGACGTCGCTTCGCCTACCCCTCCCTGCTAG
CCATCCACCAGCGTACACACACGGGAGAGAAGCCCTACACTTGCCTCGAGTGCAACCGCCGCTTCCGCCA
GCGCACGGCCCTCGTCATCCACCAGCGCATCCACACGGGCGAGAAGCCCTACCCGTGCCCGGACTGCGAG
CGGCGCTTCTCCTCCTCCTCTCGCCTGGTCAGTCACCGGCGTGTGCACTCTGGGGAGCGTCCCTATGCCT
GCGAGCACTGTGAGGCCCGCTTCTCCCAGCGCAGCACGCTGCTCCAGCACCAGCTCTTGCACACCGGAGA
GAAGCCCTACCCCTGCCCAGACTGTGGGCGTGCCTTCCGGCGGAGCGGCTCCCTGGCCATCCATCGCAGC
ACGCACACAGAGGAGAAGCTGCACGCCTGCGACGACTGTGGTCGCCGCTTTGCCTACCCCTCACTGCTGG
CCAGCCACCGGCGCGTGCACTCGGGCGAGCGGCCCTATGCCTGCGACCTTTGCTCCAAGCGTTTTGCTCA
GTGGAGCCACCTGGCCCAGCACCAGCTGCTGCACACGGGGGAGAAGCCTTTCCCCTGCCTCGAGTGTGGC
CGGTGCTTCCGCCAGAGGTGGTCTCTGGCTGTCCACAAGTGTAGCCCCAAGGCCCCAAACTGTAGCCCTA
GATCTGCTATCGGGGGCTCCAGTCAGAGGGGCAACGCCCATTACCCAACTTTCTTGTACAAAGTGGTTGA
TATCGGTAAGCCTATCCCTAACCCTCTCCTCGGTCTCGATTCTACGTAGTAATGAACTAGTCCGTAACTT
GAAAGTATTTCGATTTCTTGGCTTTATATATCTTGTGGAAAGGACGATTTGGCATCCCCCCTGTAGTGCG
CACGCGTTAAGTCGACAATCAACCTCTGGATTACAAAATTTGTGAAAGATTGACTGGTATTCTTAACTAT
GTTGCTCCTTTTACGCTATGTGGATACGCTGCTTTAATGCCTTTGTATCATGCTATTGCTTCCCGTATGG
CTTTCATTTTCTCCTCCTTGTATAAATCCTGGTTGCTGTCTCTTTATGAGGAGTTGTGGCCCGTTGTCAG
GCAACGTGGCGTGGTGTGCACTGTGTTTGCTGACGCAACCCCCACTGGTTGGGGCATTGCCACCACCTGT
CAGCTCCTTTCCGGGACTTTCGCTTTCCCCCTCCCTATTGCCACGGCGGAACTCATCGCCGCCTGCCTTG
CCCGCTGCTGGACAGGGGCTCGGCTGTTGGGCACTGACAATTCCGTGGTGTTGTCGGGGAAATCATCGTC
CTTTCCTTGGCTGCTCGCCTGTGTTGCCACCTGGATTCTGCGCGGGACGTCCTTCTGCTACGTCCCTTCG
GCCCTCAATCCAGCGGACCTTCCTTCCCGCGGCCTGCTGCCGGCTCTGCGGCCTCTTCCGCGTCTTCGCC
TTCGCCCTCAGACGAGTCGGATCTCCCTTTGGGCCGCCTCCCCGCGTCGACTTTAAGACCAATGACTTAC
AAGGCAGCTGTAGATCTTAGCCACTTTTTAAAAGAAAAGGGGGGACTGGAAGGGCTAATTCACTCCCAAC
GAAGACAAGATCTGCTTTTTGCTTGTACTGGGTCTCTCTGGTTAGACCAGATCTGAGCCTGGGAGCTCTC
TGGCTAACTAGGGAACCCACTGCTTAAGCCTCAATAAAGCTTGCCTTGAGTGCTTCAAGTAGTGTGTGCC
CGTCTGTTGTGTGACTCTGGTAACTAGAGATCCCTCAGACCCTTTTAGTCAGTGTGGAAAATCTCTAGCA
GTACGTATAGTAGTTCATGTCATCTTATTATTCAGTATTTATAACTTGCAAAGAAATGAATATCAGAGAG
TGAGAGGAACTTGTTTATTGCAGCTTATAATGGTTACAAATAAAGCAATAGCATCACAAATTTCACAAAT
AAAGCATTTTTTTCACTGCATTCTAGTTGTGGTTTGTCCAAACTCATCAATGTATCTTATCATGTCTGGC
TCTAGCTATCCCGCCCCTAACTCCGCCCATCCCGCCCCTAACTCCGCCCAGTTCCGCCCATTCTCCGCCC
CATGGCTGACTAATTTTTTTTATTTATGCAGAGGCCGAGGCCGCCTCGGCCTCTGAGCTATTCCAGAAGT
AGTGAGGAGGCTTTTTTGGAGGCCTAGGGACGTACCCAATTCGCCCTATAGTGAGTCGTATTACGCGCGC
TCACTGGCCGTCGTTTTACAACGTCGTGACTGGGAAAACCCTGGCGTTACCCAACTTAATCGCCTTGCAG
CACATCCCCCTTTCGCCAGCTGGCGTAATAGCGAAGAGGCCCGCACCGATCGCCCTTCCCAACAGTTGCG
CAGCCTGAATGGCGAATGGG
[124 nt withheld, positions 7301-7424]
C
[91 nt withheld, positions 7426-7516]
A
[49 nt withheld, positions 7518-7566]
CCTTTGACGTTGGAGTCCACGTTCTTT
[37 nt withheld, positions 7594-7630]
ACCCTATCTCGGTCTATTCTTTTGATTTATAAGGGATTTTGCCGATTTCGGCCTATTGGTTAAAAAATGA
GCTGATTTAACAAAAATTTAACGCGAATTTTAACAAAATATTAACGCTTACAATTTAGGTGGCACTTTTC
GGGGAAATGTGCGCGGAACCCCTATTTGTTTATTTTTCTAAATACATTCAAATATGTATCCGCTCATGAG
ACAATAACCCTGATAAATGCTTCAATAATATTGAAAAAGGAAGAGTATGAGTATTCAACATTTCCGTGTC
GCCCTTATTCCCTTTTTTGCGGCATTTTGCCTTCCTGTTTTTGCTCACCCAGAAACGCTGGTGAAAGTAA
AAGATGCTGAAGATCAGTTGGGTGCACGAGTGGGTTACATCGAACTGGATCTCAACAGCGGTAAGATCCT
TGAGAGTTTTCGCCCCGAAGAACGTTTTCCAATGATGAGCACTTTTAAAGTTCTGCTATGTGGCGCGGTA
TTATCCCGTATTGACGCCGGGCAAGAGCAACTCGGTCGCCGCATACACTATTCTCAGAATGACTTGGTTG
AGTACTCACCAGTCACAGAAAAGCATCTTACGGATGGCATGACAGTAAGAGAATTATGCAGTGCTGCCAT
AACCATGAGTGATAACACTGCGGCCAACTTACTTCTGACAACGATCGGAGGACCGAAGGAGCTAACCGCT
TTTTTGCACAACATGGGGGATCATGTAACTCGCCTTGATCGTTGGGAACCGGAGCTGAATGAAGCCATAC
CAAACGACGAGCGTGACACCACGATGCCTGTAGCAATGGCAACAACGTTGCGCAAACTATTAACTGGCGA
ACTACTTACTCTAGCTTCCCGGCAACAATTAATAGACTGGATGGAGGCGGATAAAGTTGCAGGACCACTT
CTGCGCTCGGCCCTTCCGGCTGGCTGGTTTATTGCTGATAAATCTGGAGCCGGTGAGCGTGGGTCTCGCG
GTATCATTGCAGCACTGGGGCCAGATGGTAAGCCCTCCCGTATCGTAGTTATCTACACGACGGGGAGTCA
GGCAACTATGGATGAACGAAATAGACAGATCGCTGAGATAGGTGCCTCACTGATTAAGCATTGGTAACTG
TCAGACCAAGTTTACTCATATATACTTTAGATTGATTTAAAACTTCATTTTTAATTTAAAAGGATCTAGG
TGAAGATCCTTTTTGATAATCTCATGACCAAAATCCCTTAACGTGAGTTTTCGTTCCACTGAGCGTCAGA
CCCCGTAGAAAAGATCAAAGGATCTTCTTGAGATCCTTTTTTTCTGCGCGTAATCTGCTGCTTGCAAACA
AAAAAACCACCGCTACCAGCGGTGGTTTGTTTGCCGGATCAAGAGCTACCAACTCTTTTTCCGAAGGTAA
CTGGCTTCAGCAGAGCGCAGATACCAAATACTGTTCTTCTAGTGTAGCCGTAGTTAGGCCACCACTTCAA
GAACTCTGTAGCACCGCCTACATACCTCGCTCTGCTAATCCTGTTACCAGTGGCTGCTGCCAGTGGCGAT
AAGTCGTGTCTTACCGGGTTGGACTCAAGACGATAGTTACCGGATAAGGCGCAGCGGTCGGGCTGAACGG
GGGGTTCGTGCACACAGCCCAGCTTGGAGCGAACGACCTACACCGAACTGAGATACCTACAGCGTGAGCT
ATGAGAAAGCGCCACGCTTCCCGAAGGGAGAAAGGCGGACAGGTATCCGGTAAGCGGCAGGGTCGGAACA
GGAGAGCGCACGAGGGAGCTTCCAGGGGGAAACGCCTGGTATCTTTATAGTCCTGTCGGGTTTCGCCACC
TCTGACTTGAGCGTCGATTTTTGTGATGCTCGTCAGGGGGGCGGAGCCTATGGAAAAACGCCAGCAACGC
GGCCTTTTTACGGTTCCTGGCCTTTTGCTGGCCTTTTGCTCACATGTTCTTTCCTGCGTTATCCCCTGAT
TCTGTGGATAACCGTATTACCGCCTTTGAGTGAGCTGATACCGCTCGCCGCAGCCGAACGACCGAGCGCA
GCGAGTCAGTGAGCGAGGAAGCGGAAGAGCGCCCAATACGCAAACCGCCTCTCCCCGCGCGTTGGCCGAT
TCATTAATGCAGCTGGCACGACAGGTTTCCCGACTGGAAAGCGGGCAGTGAGCGCAACGCAATTAATGTG
AGTTAGCTCACTCATTAGGCACCCCAGGCTTTACACTTTATGCTTCCGGCTCGTATGTTGTGTGGAATTG
TGAGCGGATAACAATTTCACACAGGAAACAGCTATGACCATGATTACGCCAAGCGCGCAATTAACCCTCA
CTAAAGGGAACAAAAGCTGGAGCTGCAAGC
