>Addgene plasmid #144578 | TFORF3102 | depositor partial sequence | sequence record 285849 | Insert
ATCGATTGATCAACAAGTTTGTACAAAAAAGTTGGCATGGCGCCACCTTCGGCTCCGCTCCCTGCGCAGG
GACCAGGAAAGGCCAGACCCAGTCGGAAAAGGGGCAGGAGGCCGAGGGCTCTGAAGTTCGTGGACGTGGC
CGTGTACTTCTCCCCGGAGGAGTGGGGCTGCCTGCGGCCCGCGCAGAGGGCCCTGTACCGGGACGTGATG
CGGGAGACCTACGGTCACCTGGGCGCGCTCGGGTGCGCAGGTCCCAAACCAGCCCTCATCTCCTGGTTGG
AACGAAACACCGATGACTGGGAACCGGCTGCTCTAGATCCGCAGGAGTACCCGAGAGGGCTAACAGTCCA
GAGAAAAAGCAGAACCAGAAAGAAGAATGGGGAGAAGGAAGTATTCCCGCCTAAGGAGGCACCCCGAAAG
GGGAAGCGAGGCCGGAGGCCCAGCAAACCCCGACTGATTCCTAGGCAGACGTCCGGGGGCCCCATCTGCC
CTGACTGCGGCTGTACCTTCCCTGATCATCAGGCCCTGGAGAGCCACAAGTGCGCCCAGAATCTAAAAAA
GCCTTACCCTTGCCCAGACTGTGGGCGCCGCTTTTCCTATCCATCCCTGCTGGTCAGTCACCGGCGGGCA
CACTCCGGCGAGTGCCCCTATGTTTGTGACCAGTGTGGCAAACGTTTCTCCCAGCGCAAGAACCTCTCCC
AGCACCAGGTCATCCATACAGGGGAGAAGCCCTATCACTGCCCTGACTGTGGTCGCTGCTTCCGGAGGAG
CCGGTCCTTGGCCAATCACCGGACCACACACACAGGTGAAAAACCCCACCAGTGCCCTAGCTGTGGACGT
CGCTTCGCCTACCCCTCCCTGCTAGCCATCCACCAGCGTACACACACGGGAGAGAAGCCCTACACTTGCC
TCGAGTGCAACCGCCGCTTCCGCCAGCGCACGGCCCTCGTCATCCACCAGCGCATCCACACGGGCGAGAA
GCCCTACCCGTGCCCGGACTGCGAGCGGCGCTTCTCCTCCTCCTCTCGCCTGGTCAGTCACCGGCGTGTG
CACTCTGGGGAGCGTCCCTATGCCTGCGAGCACTGTGAGGCCCGCTTCTCCCAGCGCAGCACGCTGCTCC
AGCACCAGCTCTTGCACACCGGAGAGAAGCCCTACCCCTGCCCAGACTGTGGGCGTGCCTTCCGGCGGAG
CGGCTCCCTGGCCATCCATCGCAGCACGCACACAGAGGAGAAGCTGCACGCCTGCGACGACTGTGGTCGC
CGCTTTGCCTACCCCTCACTGCTGGCCAGCCACCGGCGCGTGCACTCGGGCGAGCGGCCCTATGCCTGCG
ACCTTTGCTCCAAGCGTTTTGCTCAGTGGAGCCACCTGGCCCAGCACCAGCTGCTGCACACGGGGGAGAA
GCCTTTCCCCTGCCTCGAGTGTGGCCGGTGCTTCCGCCAGAGGTGGTCTCTGGCTGTCCACAAGTGTAGC
CCCAAGGCCCCAAACTGTAGCCCTAGATCTGCTATCGGGGGCTCCAGTCAGAGGGGCAACGCCCATTACC
CAACTTTCTTGTACAAAGTGGTTGATATCGGTAAGCCTATCCCTAACCCTCTCCTCGGTCTCGATTCTAC
GTAGTAATGAACTAGTCCGTAACTTGAAAGTATTTCGATTTCTTGGCTTTATATATCTTGTGGAAAGGAC
GATTTGGCATCCCCCCTGTAGTGCGC
