>Addgene plasmid #144578 | TFORF3102 | depositor partial sequence | sequence record 285850 | Barcode
TTTGGCATCCCCCCTGTAGTGCGC
